Addgene plasmid #26263: pXN-FBLWLF-GAL4AD
Depositing lab: Tom Clandinin. Depositing organization: Stanford University. Publication: A versatile in vivo system for directed dissection of gene expression patterns. Gohl DM, Silies MA, Gao XJ, Bhalerao S, Luongo FJ, Lin CC, Potter CJ, Clandinin TR. Nat Methods. 2011 Mar;8(3):231-7. doi: 10.1038/nmeth.1561. PubMed 21473015.
Backbone
  Vector backbone: pXN-FBLWLF
  Backbone size w/o insert (bp): 8757
  Vector type: Bacterial Expression, Insect Expression ; Drosophila transgenesis
Growth in bacteria
  Bacterial resistance: Ampicillin, 100 μg/mL
  Growth temperature: 37°C
  Growth strain: DH5alpha
  Copy number: High Copy
Gene/Insert
  Gene/Insert name: Gal4AD-Zip+ (alt names: GAL4AD-EE12RR345L; GAL4)
  Species: S. cerevisiae (budding yeast)
  Insert size (bp): 670
  Entrez Gene: GAL4 (a.k.a. YPL248C, GAL81)
  Cloning method: Restriction Enzyme; 5′ cloning site BamHI (not destroyed); 3′ cloning site SphI (not destroyed)
  Sequencing primers: 5′ CAGTGCACGTTTGCTTGTTGA
Resource information
  A portion of this plasmid was derived from a plasmid made by: pActPL-Gal4AD (obtained from Addgene)
Terms and licenses: Academic/Nonprofit Terms; Industry Terms: Not Available to Industry
Depositor comments: Luan et al. Neuron. 2006 Nov 9. 52(3):425-36.
How to cite: pXN-FBLWLF-GAL4AD was a gift from Tom Clandinin (Addgene plasmid # 26263 ; http://n2t.net/addgene:26263 ; RRID:Addgene_26263)
