[The description below was written by a language model from this plasmid's Addgene catalogue record and pLannotate feature annotations shown in this document.]
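Description:
pXN-FBLWLF-GAL4AD is a P-element-based Drosophila transgenesis plasmid built on the pXN-FBLWLF backbone, about 9.7 kb in the depositor's full sequence. It is propagated in E. coli as a high-copy plasmid through a ColE1/pUC-type origin and selected with ampicillin via the bla gene. P element 5′ and 3′ ends flank the transgenic cargo, allowing transposase-mediated insertion into the fly genome. A mini-white gene provides the eye-colour marker for identifying transformants.

The payload is a roughly 670 bp Gal4AD-Zip+ insert cloned between BamHI and SphI and derived in part from pActPL-Gal4AD. It encodes the S. cerevisiae GAL4 activation domain fused to a leucine zipper (alternative name GAL4AD-EE12RR345L). This is the activation half of the split-GAL4 system, which reconstitutes a functional activator only when paired with a complementary zipper-tagged DNA-binding domain. The annotation detects the GAL4 activation domain preceded by an SV40 NLS fragment and followed by a short T7 promoter and HA tag segment, but it does not annotate the zipper. A second P element 5′ end fragment lies just upstream of the coding region, though the record does not state which promoter drives expression.

The backbone name matches the annotated site order: FRT, φC31 attB, the insert, loxP, mini-white, loxP, FRT. The loxP pair allows Cre-mediated removal of the mini-white marker, and the two minimal FRT sites bracket the whole unit for FLP-mediated recombination. The attB site offers a substrate for φC31 integrase. According to the associated publication title, the plasmid belongs to an in vivo system for dissecting gene expression patterns in flies. The record does not detail exactly how each recombination step is used.
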