Features (pLannotate 1.2.2; 22 found; start..end, strand, type, name):
     25..609     +  misc_feature   P element 5' end: No description available
    623..656     -  protein_bind   FRT (minimal): supports FLP-mediated excision but not integration (Turan and Bode, 2011) FLP recombinase from the Saccharomyces cerevisiae 2μ plasmid
    666..684     -  misc_feature   MCS (fragment): pBluescript multiple cloning site
    701..770     +  protein_bind   attB: attB site for the φC31 integrase (Groth et al., 2000) phage φC31 integrase
    980..1083    +  misc_feature   P element 5' end (fragment): No description available
   1130..1149    +  CDS            SV40 NLS (fragment): nuclear localization signal of SV40 (simian virus 40) large T antigen
   1166..1507    +  CDS            GAL4 activation domain: activation domain of the GAL4 transcriptional activator; Saccharomyces cerevisiae GAL4 (truncated)
   1513..1531    +  promoter       T7 promoter: promoter for bacteriophage T7 RNA polymerase
   1550..1576    +  CDS            HA: HA (human influenza hemagglutinin) epitope tag
   2055..2088    +  protein_bind   loxP: Cre-mediated recombination occurs in the 8-bp core sequence (GCATACAT). Cre recombinase
   2092..2258    -  polyA_signal   PGK poly(A) signal (fragment): mouse phosphoglycerate kinase 1 polyadenylation signal
   2264..6383    +  gene           mini-white: white; This modified version of the white gene lacks part of the first intron.
   6389..6422    +  protein_bind   loxP: Cre-mediated recombination occurs in the 8-bp core sequence (GCATACAT). Cre recombinase
   6446..6479    -  protein_bind   FRT (minimal): supports FLP-mediated excision but not integration (Turan and Bode, 2011) FLP recombinase from the Saccharomyces cerevisiae 2μ plasmid
   6709..6941    +  misc_feature   P element 3' end: P element 3' end
   6941..7443    +  gene           mini-white (fragment): white; This modified version of the white gene lacks part of the first intron.
   7442..7511    -  misc_feature   bom (fragment): basis of mobility region from pBR322
   7613..7648    -  CDS            rop (fragment): Rop protein, which maintains plasmids at low copy number; rop
   7743..7847    +  promoter       AmpR promoter: bla
   7848..8708    +  CDS            AmpR: β-lactamase; bla; confers resistance to ampicillin, carbenicillin, and related antibiotics
   8879..9467    +  rep_origin     ori: high-copy-number ColE1/pMB1/pBR322/pUC origin of replication
   9473..24      +  CDS            mini-white (fragment) (across the origin): Drosophila white gene eye color pigment; white; This is a modified version of the white gene lacking part of the first intron.
>Addgene plasmid #26263 | pXN-FBLWLF-GAL4AD | depositor full sequence | sequence record 12355 | Author sequence
CCGCTGGACTACGTGGGTCTGGCCCATGATGAAATAACATAAGGTGGTCCCGTCGATAGCCGAAGCTTAC
CGAAGTATACACTTAAATTCAGTGCACGTTTGCTTGTTGAGAGGAAAGGTTGTGTGCGGACAATTTTTTT
TTGAAAACATTAACCCTTACGTGGAATAAAAAAAAATGAAATATTGCAAATTTTGCTGCAAAGCTGTGAC
TGGAGTAAAATTAATTCACGTGCCGAAGTGTGCTATTAAGAGAAAATTGTGGGAGCAGAGCCTTGGGTGC
AGCCTTGGTGAAAACTCCCAAATTTGTGATACCCACTTTAATGATTCGCAGTGGAAGGCTGCACCTGCAA
AAGGTCAGACATTTAAAAGGAGGCGACTCAACGCAGATGCCGTACCTAGTAAAGTGATAGAGCCTGAACC
AGAAAAGATAAAAGAAGGCTATACCAGTGGGAGTACACAAACAGAGTAAGTTTGAATAGTAAAAAAAATC
ATTTATGTAAACAATAACGTGACTGTGCGTTAGGTCCTGTTCATTGTTTAATGAAAATAAGAGCTTGAGG
GAAAAAATTCGTACTTTGGAGTACGAAATGCGTCGTTTAGAGCAGCAGCCGAATTCGGTACCGAAGTTCC
TATACTTTCTAGAGAATAGGAACTTCGGCGCGCCAGTACCGGGCCCCCCCTCGACGATGTAGGTCACGGT
CTCGAAGCCGCGGTGCGGGTGCCAGGGCGTGCCCTTGGGCTCCCCGGGCGCGTACTCCACCTCACCCATC
TGGTCCATCATGATGAACGGGTCGAGGTGGCGGTAGTTGATCCCGGCGAACGCGCGGCGCACCGGGAAGC
CCTCGCCCTCGAAACCGCTGGGCGCGGTGGTCACGGTGAGCACGGGACGTGCGACGGCGTCGGCGGGTGC
GGATACGCGGGGCAGCGTCAGCGGGTTCTCGACGGTCACGGCGGGCATGTCGAGGTCGACGGTATCGATA
AGCTTACCGAAGTATACACTTAAATTCAGTGCACGTTTGCTTGTTGAGAGGAAAGGTTGTGTGCGGACGA
ATTTTTTTTTGAAAACATTAACCCTTACGTGGATCCGCGGCCGCAAAACATGGATAAAGCGGAATTAATT
CCCGAGCCTCCAAAAAAGAAGAGAAAGGTCGAATTGGGTACCGCCGCCAATTTTAATCAAAGTGGGAATA
TTGCTGATAGCTCATTGTCCTTCACTTTCACTAACAGTAGCAACGGTCCGAACCTCATAACAACTCAAAC
AAATTCTCAAGCGCTTTCACAACCAATTGCCTCCTCTAACGTTCATGATAACTTCATGAATAATGAAATC
ACGGCTAGTAAAATTGATGATGGTAATAATTCAAAACCACTGTCACCTGGTTGGACGGACCAAACTGCGT
ATAACGCGTTTGGAATCACTACAGGGATGTTTAATACCACTACAATGGATGATGTATATAACTATCTATT
CGATGATGAAGATACCCCACCAAACCCAAAAAAAGAGATCTTTAATACGACTCACTATAGGGCGAGCGCC
GCCATGGAGTACCCATACGACGTACCAGATTACGCTGGAGGAGGTGGTGGAGGTGGAGGTGGAGGTACTA
GTCTGGAGATCGAGGCCGCCTTCCTGGAGCGCGAGAACACCGCCCTGGAGACCCGCGTGGCCGAGCTGCG
CCAGCGCGTGCAGCGCCTGCGCAACCGCGTGAGCCAGAACCGCACCCGCTACGGCCCCCTGGGCGGCGGC
AAGTAAGGCGCGCCTCTAGATCGATACCGTCGACTAAAGCCAAATAGAAAATTATTCAGTTCCTGGCTTA
AGTTTTTAAAAGTGATATTATTTATTTGGTTGTAACCAACCAAAAGAATGTAAATAACTAATACATAATT
ATGTTAGTTTTAAGTTAGCAACAAATTGATTTTAGCTATATTAGCTACTTGGTTAATAAATAGAATATAT
TTATTTAAAGATAATTGCGTTTTTATTGTCAGGGAGTGAGTTTGCTTAAAAACTCGTTTAGATCCACTAG
CTTAATTAAGCATGCCTAGGCTAGATAACTTCGTATAGCATACATTATACGAAGTTATAGCTTCTGATGG
AATTAGAACTTGGCAAAACAATACTGAGAATGAAGTGTATGTGGAACAGAGGCTGCTGATCTCGTTCTTC
AGGCTATGAAACTGACACATTTGGAAACCACAGTACTTAGAACCACAAAGTGGGAATCAAGAGAAAAACA
ATGATCCCACGAGAGATCGAATTCTAGTATGTATGTAAGTTAATAAAACCCATTTTTGCGGAAAGTAGAT
AAAAAAAACATTTTTTTTTTTTACTGCACTGGATATCATTGAACTTATCTGATCAGTTTTAAATTTACTT
CGATCCAAGGGTATTTGATGTACCAGGTTCTTTCGATTACCTCTCACTCAAAATGACATTCCACTCAAAG
TCAGCGCTGTTTGCCTCCTTCTCTGTCCACAGAAATATCGCCGTCTCTTTCGCCGCTGCGTCCGCTATCT
CTTTCGCCACCGTTTGTAGCGTTACGTAGCGTCAATGTCCGCCTTCAGTTGCATTTTGTCAGCGGTTTCG
TGACGAAGCTCCAAGCGGTTTACGCCATCAATTAAACACAAAGTGCTGTGCCAAAACTCCTCTCGCTTCT
TATTTTTGTTTGTTTTTTGAGTGATTGGGGTGGTGATTGGTTTTGGGTGGGTAAGCAGGGGAAAGTGTGA
AAAATCCCGGCAATGGGCCAAGAGGATCAGGAGCTATTAATTCGCGGAGGCAGCAAACACCCATCTGCCG
AGCATCTGAACAATGTGAGTAGTACATGTGCATACATCTTAAGTTCACTTGATCTATAGGAACTGCGATT
GCAACATCAAATTGTCTGCGGCGTGAGAACTGCGACCCACAAAAATCCCAAACCGCAATTGCACAAACAA
ATAGTGACACGAAACAGATTATTCTGGTAGCTGTTCTCGCTATATAAGACAATTTTTGAGATCATATCAT
GATCAAGACATCTAAAGGCATTCATTTTCGACTATATTCTTTTTTACAAAAAATATAACAACCAGATATT
TTAAGCTGATCCTAGATGCACAAAAAATAAATAAAAGTATAAACCTACTTCGTAGGATACTTCGGGGTAC
TTTTTGTTCGGGGTTAGATGAGCATAACGCTTGTAGTTGATATTTGAGATCCCCTATCATTGCAGGGTGA
CAGCGGAGCGGCTTCGCAGAGCTGCATTAACCAGGGCTTCGGGCAGGCCAAAAACTACGGCACGCTCCGG
CCACCCAGTCCGCCGGAGGACTCCGGTTCAGGGAGCGGCCAACTAGCCGAGAACCTCACCTATGCCTGGC
ACAATATGGACATCTTTGGGGCGGTCAATCAGCCGGGCTCCGGATGGCGGCAGCTGGTCAACCGGACACG
CGGACTATTCTGCAACGAGCGACACATACCGGCGCCCAGGAAACATTTGCTCAAGAACGGTGAGTTTCTA
TTCGCAGTCGGCTGATCTGTGTGAAATCTTAATAAAGGGTCCAATTACCAATTTGAAACTCAGTTTGCGG
CGTGGCCTATCCGGGCGAACTTTTGGCCGTGATGGGCAGTTCCGGTGCCGGAAAGACGACCCTGCTGAAT
GCCCTTGCCTTTCGATCGCCGCAGGGCATCCAAGTATCGCCATCCGGGATGCGACTGCTCAATGGCCAAC
CTGTGGACGCCAAGGAGATGCAGGCCAGGTGCGCCTATGTCCAGCAGGATGACCTCTTTATCGGCTCCCT
AACGGCCAGGGAACACCTGATTTTCCAAGCCATGGTGCGGATGCCACGACATCTGACCTATCGGCAGCGA
GTGGCCCGCGTGGATCAGGTGATCCAGGAGCTTTCGCTCAGCAAATGTCAGCACACGATCATCGGTGTGC
CCGGCAGGGTGAAAGGTCTGTCCGGCGGAGAAAGGAAGCGTCTGGCATTCGCCTCCGAGGCTCTAACCGA
TCCGCCGCTTCTGATCTGCGATGAGCCCACCTCCGGACTGGACTCCTTTACCGCCCACAGCGTCGTCCAG
GTGCTGAAGAAGCTGTCGCAGAAGGGCAAGACCGTCATCCTGACCATTCATCAGCCGTCTTCCGAGCTGT
TTGAGCTCTTTGACAAGATCCTTCTGATGGCCGAGGGCAGGGTAGCTTTCTTGGGCACTCCCAGCGAAGC
CGTCGACTTCTTTTCCTAGTGAGTTCGATGTGTTTATTAAGGGTATCTAGTATTACATAACATCTCAACT
CCTATCCAGCGTGGGTGCCCAGTGTCCTACCAACTACAATCCGGCGGACTTTTACGTACAGGTGTTGGCC
GTTGTGCCCGGACGGGAGATCGAGTCCCGTGATCGGATCGCCAAGATATGCGACAATTTTGCCATTAGCA
AAGTAGCCCGGGATATGGAGCAGTTGTTGGCCACCAAAAATCTGGAGAAGCCACTGGAGCAGCCGGAGAA
TGGGTACACCTACAAGGCCACCTGGTTCATGCAGTTCCGGGCGGTCCTGTGGCGATCCTGGCTGTCGGTG
CTCAAGGAACCACTCCTCGTAAAAGTGCGACTTATTCAGACAACGGTGAGTGGTTCCAGTGGAAACAAAT
GATATAACGCTTACAATTCTTGGAAACAAATTCGCTAGATTTTAGATAGAATTGCCTGATTCCACACCCT
TCTTAGTTTTTTTCAATGAGATGTATAGTTTATAGTTTTGCAGAAGATAAATAAATTTCATTTAACTCGC
GAATATTAATGAGATGCGAGTAACATTTTAATTTGCAGATGGTTGCCATCTTGATTGGCCTCATCTTTTT
GGGCCAACAACTCACGCAAGTGGGTGTGATGAATATCAACGGAGCCATCTTCCTCTTCCTGACCAACATG
ACCTTTCAAAACGTCTTTGCCACGATAAATGTAAGTCATGTTTAGAATACATTTGCATTTCAATAATTTA
CTAACTTTCTAATGAATCGATTCGATTTAGGTGTTCACCTCAGAGCTGCCAGTTTTTATGAGGGAGGCCC
GAAGTCGACTTTATCGCTGTGACACATACTTTCTGGGCAAAACGATTGCCGAATTGCCGCTTTTTCTCAC
AGTGCCACTGGTCTTCACGGCGATTGCCTATCCGATGATCGGACTGCGGGCCGGAGTGCTGCACTTCTTC
AACTGCCTGGCGCTGGTCACTCTGGTGGCCAATGTGTCAACGTCCTTCGGATATCTAATATCCTGCGCCA
GCTCCTCGACCTCGATGGCGCTGTCTGTGGGTCCGCCGGTTATCATACCATTCCTGCTCTTTGGCGGCTT
CTTCTTGAACTCGGGCTCGGTGCCAGTATACCTCAAATGGTTGTCGTACCTCTCATGGTTCCGTTACGCC
AACGAGGGTCTGCTGATTAACCAATGGGCGGACGTGGAGCCGGGCGAAATTAGCTGCACATCGTCGAACA
CCACGTGCCCCAGTTCGGGCAAGGTCATCCTGGAGACGCTTAACTTCTCCGCCGCCGATCTGCCGCTGGA
CTACGTGGGTCTGGCCATTCTCATCGTGAGCTTCCGGGTGCTCGCATATCTGGCTCTAAGACTTCGGGCC
CGACGCAAGGAGTAGCCGACATATATCCGAAATAACTGCTTGTTTTTTTTTTTTACCATTATTACCATCG
TGTTTACTGTTTATTGCCCCCTCAAAAAGCTAATGTAATTATATTTGTGCCAATAAAAACAAGATATGAC
CTATAGAATACAAGTATTTCCCCTTCGAACATCCCCACAAGTAGACTTTGGATTTGTCTTCTAACCAAAA
GACTTACACACCTGCATACCTTACATCAAAAACTCGTTTATCGCTACATAAAACACCGGGATATATTTTT
TATATACATACTTTTCAAATCGCGCGCCCTCTTCATAATTCACCTCCACCACACCACGTTTCGTAGTTGC
TCTTTCGCTGTCTCCCACCCGCTCTCCGCAACACATTCACCTTTTGTTCGACGACCTTGGAGCGACTGTC
GTTAGTTCCGCGCGATTCGGTTCGCTCAAATGGTTCCGAGTGGTTCATTTCGTCTCAATAGAAATTAGTA
ATAAATATTTGTATGTACAATTTATTTGCTCCAATATATTTGTATATATTTCCCTCACAGCTATATTTAT
TCTAATTTAATATTATGACTTTTTAAGGTAATTTTTTGTGACCTGTTCGGAGTGATTAGCGTTACAATTT
GAACTGAAAGTGACATCCAGTGTTTGTTCCTTGTGTAGATGCATCTCAAAAAAATGGTGGGCATAATAGT
GTTGTTTATATATATCAAAAATAACAACTATAATAATAAGAATACATTTAATTTAGAAAATGCTTGGATT
TCACTGGAACTAGAATTCATAACTTCGTATAGCATACATTATACGAAGTTATGGATCTGGCCGCGCTCTT
CCGCTGAAGTTCCTATACTTTCTAGAGAATAGGAACTTCCTCGACGGTAGCGGTCCGGTTGTTTTCGTGC
TCATCGCGAGTACGTATTTATTTTTAAAAAATAATAAACGCGGCAAACACAATCACACAAATGTGCAGGC
ACAGTGGGACAAAGTGCGCTAAATTTGGATATGTAATAAATCCAAAACCAAAAAGAAAACAAAAAACGGT
AAAATATTTTACTGTTGTTAAAATTCGATCATTCATTATTCGCTGCATGAATTAGCTTTGCGTACTCGCA
AATTATTAAAAATAAAACTTTAAAAATAATTTCGTCTAATTAATATTATGAGTTAATTCAAACCCCACGG
ACATGCTAAGGGTTAATCAACAATCATATCGCTGTCTCACTCAGACTCAATACGACACTCAGAATACTAT
TCCTTTCACTCGCACTTATTGCAAGCATACGTTAAGTGGATGTCTCTTGCCGACGGGACCACCTTATGTT
ATTTCATCATGGTCTGGCCATTCTCATCGTGAGCTTCCGGGTGCTCGCATATCTGGCTCTAAGACTTCGG
GCCCGACGCAAGGAGTAGCCGACATATATCCGAAATAACTGCTTGTTTTTTTTTTTACCATTATTACCAT
CGTGTTTACTGTTTATTGCCCCCTCAAAAAGCTAATGTAATTATATTTGTGCCAATAAAAACAAGATATG
ACCTATAGAATACAAGTATTTCCCCTTCGAACATCCCCACAAGTAGACTTTGGATTTGTCTTCTAACCAA
AAGACTTACACACCTGCATACCTTACATCAAAAACTCGTTTATCGCTACATAAAACACCGGGATATATTT
TTTATATACATACTTTTCAAATCGCGCGCCCTCTTCATAATTCACCTCCACCACACCACGTTTCGTAGTT
GCTCTTTCGCTGTCTCCCACCCGCTCTCCGCAACACATTCACCTTTTGTTCGACGACCTTGGAGCGACTG
TCGTTAGTTCCGCGCGATTCGGTGCGGTATTTCACACCGCATATGGTGCACTCTCAGTACAATCTGCTCT
GATGCCGCATAGTTAAGCCAGCCCCGACACCCGCCAACACCCGCTGACGCGCCCTGACGGGCTTGTCTGC
TCCCGGCATCCGCTTACAGACAAGCTGTGACCGTCTCCGGGAGCTGCATGTGTCAGAGGTTTTCACCGTC
ATCACCGAAACGCGCGAGACGAAAGGGCCTCGTGATACGCCTATTTTTATAGGTTAATGTCATGATAATA
ATGGTTTCTTAGACGTCAGGTGGCACTTTTCGGGGAAATGTGCGCGGAACCCCTATTTGTTTATTTTTCT
AAATACATTCAAATATGTATCCGCTCATGAGACAATAACCCTGATAAATGCTTCAATAATATTGAAAAAG
GAAGAGTATGAGTATTCAACATTTCCGTGTCGCCCTTATTCCCTTTTTTGCGGCATTTTGCCTTCCTGTT
TTTGCTCACCCAGAAACGCTGGTGAAAGTAAAAGATGCTGAAGATCAGTTGGGTGCACGAGTGGGTTACA
TCGAACTGGATCTCAACAGCGGTAAGATCCTTGAGAGTTTTCGCCCCGAAGAACGTTTTCCAATGATGAG
CACTTTTAAAGTTCTGCTATGTGGCGCGGTATTATCCCGTATTGACGCCGGGCAAGAGCAACTCGGTCGC
CGCATACACTATTCTCAGAATGACTTGGTTGAGTACTCACCAGTCACAGAAAAGCATCTTACGGATGGCA
TGACAGTAAGAGAATTATGCAGTGCTGCCATAACCATGAGTGATAACACTGCGGCCAACTTACTTCTGAC
AACGATCGGAGGACCGAAGGAGCTAACCGCTTTTTTGCACAACATGGGGGATCATGTAACTCGCCTTGAT
CGTTGGGAACCGGAGCTGAATGAAGCCATACCAAACGACGAGCGTGACACCACGATGCCTGTAGCAATGG
CAACAACGTTGCGCAAACTATTAACTGGCGAACTACTTACTCTAGCTTCCCGGCAACAATTAATAGACTG
GATGGAGGCGGATAAAGTTGCAGGACCACTTCTGCGCTCGGCCCTTCCGGCTGGCTGGTTTATTGCTGAT
AAATCTGGAGCCGGTGAGCGTGGGTCTCGCGGTATCATTGCAGCACTGGGGCCAGATGGTAAGCCCTCCC
GTATCGTAGTTATCTACACGACGGGGAGTCAGGCAACTATGGATGAACGAAATAGACAGATCGCTGAGAT
AGGTGCCTCACTGATTAAGCATTGGTAACTGTCAGACCAAGTTTACTCATATATACTTTAGATTGATTTA
AAACTTCATTTTTAATTTAAAAGGATCTAGGTGAAGATCCTTTTTGATAATCTCATGACCAAAATCCCTT
AACGTGAGTTTTCGTTCCACTGAGCGTCAGACCCCGTAGAAAAGATCAAAGGATCTTCTTGAGATCCTTT
TTTTCTGCGCGTAATCTGCTGCTTGCAAACAAAAAAACCACCGCTACCAGCGGTGGTTTGTTTGCCGGAT
CAAGAGCTACCAACTCTTTTTCCGAAGGTAACTGGCTTCAGCAGAGCGCAGATACCAAATACTGTCCTTC
TAGTGTAGCCGTAGTTAGGCCACCACTTCAAGAACTCTGTAGCACCGCCTACATACCTCGCTCTGCTAAT
CCTGTTACCAGTGGCTGCTGCCAGTGGCGATAAGTCGTGTCTTACCGGGTTGGACTCAAGACGATAGTTA
CCGGATAAGGCGCAGCGGTCGGGCTGAACGGGGGGTTCGTGCACACAGCCCAGCTTGGAGCGAACGACCT
ACACCGAACTGAGATACCTACAGCGTGAGCATTGAGAAAGCGCCACGCTTCCCGAAGGGAGAAAGGCGGA
CAGGTATCCGGTAAGCGGCAGGGTCGGAACAGGAGAGCGCACGAGGGAGCTTCCAGGGGGAAACGCCTGG
TATCTTTATAGTCCTGTCGGGTTTCGCCACCTCTGACTTGAGCGTCGATTTTTGTGATGCTCGTCAGGGG
GGCGGAGCCTATGGAAAAACGCCTTCTTCTTGAACTCGGGCTCGGTGCCAGTATACCTCAAATGGTTGTC
GTACCTCTCATGGTTCCGTTACGCCAACGAGGGTCTGCTGATTAACCAATGGGCGGACGTGGAGCCGGGC
GAAATTAGCTGCACATCGTCGAACACCACGTGCCCCAGTTCGGGCAAGGTCATCCTGGAGACGCTTAACT
TCTCCGCCGCCGATCTG
