>Addgene plasmid #26263 | pXN-FBLWLF-GAL4AD | addgene partial sequence | sequence record 32417 | 26263 with miniwhite-R (AAGAGATAGCGGACGCAGCG)
AACAGCGCTGACTTTGAGTGGAATGTCATTTTGAGTGAGAGGTAATCGAAAGAACCTGGTACATCAAATA
CCCTTGGATCGAAGTAAATTTAAAACTGATCAGATAAGTTCAATGATATCCAGTGCAGTAAAAAAAAAAA
ATGTTTTTTTTATCTACTTTCCGCAAAAATGGGTTTTATTAACTTACATACATACTAGAATTCGATCTCT
CGTGGGATCATTGTTTTTCTCTTGATTCCCACTTTGTGGTTCTAAGTACTGTGGTTTCCAAATGTGTCAG
TTTCATAGCCTGAAGAACGAGATCAGCAGCCTCTGTTCCACATACACTTCATTCTCAGTATTGTTTTGCC
AAGTTCTAATTCCATCAGAAGCTATAACTTCGTATAATGTATGCTATACGAAGTTATCTAGCCTAGGCAT
GCTTAATTAAGCTAGTGGATCTAAACGAGTTTTTAAGCAAACTCACTCCCTGACAATAAAAACGCAATTA
TCTTTAAATAAATATATTCTATTTATTAACCAAGTAGCTAATATAGCTAAAATCAATTTGTTGCTAACTT
AAAACTAACATAATTATGTATTAGTTATTTACATTCTTTTGGTTGGTTACAACCAAATAAATAATATCAC
TTTTAAAAACTTAAGCCAGGAACTGAATAATTTTCTATTTGGCTTTAGTCGACGGTATCGATCTAGAGGC
GCGCCTTACTTGCCGCCGCCCAGGGGGCCGTAGCGGGTGCGGTTCTGGCTCACGCGGTTGCGCAGGCGCT
GCACGCGCTGGCGCAGCTCGGCCACGCGGGTCTCCAGGGCGGTGTTCTCGCGCTCCAGGAAGGCGGCCTC
GATCTCCAGACTAGTACCTCCACCTCCACCTCCACCACCTCCTCCAG
