>Addgene plasmid #26263 | pXN-FBLWLF-GAL4AD | addgene partial sequence | sequence record 32418 | 26263 with miniwhite-F (TTTGTGACCTGTTCGGAGTGA)
TTTGTTCCTTGTGTAGATGCATCTCAAAAAAATGGTGGGCATAATAGTGTTGTTTATATATATCAAAAAT
AACAACTATAATAATAAGAATACATTTAATTTAGAAAATGCTTGGATTTCACTGGAACTAGAATTCATAA
CTTCGTATAGCATACATTATACGAAGTTATGGATCTGGCCGCGCTCTTCCGCTGAAGTTCCTATACTTTC
TAGAGAATAGGAACTTCCTCGACGGTAGCGGTCCGGTTGTTTTCGTGCTCATCGCGAGTACGTATTTATT
TTTAAAAAATAATAAACGCGGCAAACACAATCACACAAATGTGCAGGCACAGTGGGACAAAGTGCGCTAA
ATTTGGATATGTAATAAATCCAAAACCAAAAAGAAAACAAAAAACGGTAAAATATTTTACTGTTGTTAAA
ATTCGATCATTCATTATTCGCTGCATGAATTAGCTTTGCGTACTCGCAAATTATTAAAAATAAAACTTTA
AAAATAATTTCGTCTAATTAATATTATGAGTTAATTCAAACCCCACGGACATGCTAAGGGTTAATCAACA
ATCATATCGCTGTCTCACTCAGACTCAATACGACACTCAGAATACTATTCCTTTCACTCGCACTTATTGC
AAGCATACGTTAAGTGGATGTCTCTTGCCGACGGGACCACCTTATGTTATTTCATCATGGTCTGGCCATT
CTCATCGTGAGCTTCCGGGTGCTCGCATATCTGGCTCTAAGACTTCGGGCCCGACGCAAGGAGTAGCCGA
CATATATCCGAAATAACTGCTTGTTTTTTTTTTTACCATTATTACCATCGTG
