>Addgene plasmid #26263 | pXN-FBLWLF-GAL4AD | addgene partial sequence | sequence record 32419 | 26263 with Gal4AD-Rev
ATATTCCCACTTTGATTAAAATTGGCGGCGGTACCCAATTCGACCTTTCTCTTCTTTTTTGGAGGCTCGG
GAATTAATTCCGCTTTATCCATGTTTTGCGGCCGCGGATCCACGTAAGGGTTAATGTTTTCAAAAAAAAA
TTCGTCCGCACACAACCTTTCCTCTCAACAAGCAAACGTGCACTGAATTTAAGTGTATACTTCGGTAAGC
TTATCGATACCGTCGACCTCGACATGCCCGCCGTGACCGTCGAGAACCCGCTGACGCTGCCCCGCGTATC
CGCACCCGCCGACGCCGTCGCACGTCCCGTGCTCACCGTGACCACCGCGCCCAGCGGTTTCGAGGGCGAG
GGCTTCCCGGTGCGCCGCGCGTTCGCCGGGATCAACTACCGCCACCTCGACCCGTTCATCATGATGGACC
AGATGGGTGAGGTGGAGTACGCGCCCGGGGAGCCCAAGGGCACGCCCTGGCACCCGCACCGCGGCTTCGA
GACCGTGACCTACATCGTCGAGGGGGGGCCCGGTACTGGCGCGCCGAAGTTCCTATTCTCTAGAAAGTAT
AGGAACTTCGGTACCGAATTCGGCTGCTGCTCTAAACGACGCATTTCGTACTCCAAAGTACGAATTTTTT
CCCTCAAGCTCTTATTTTCATTAAACAATGAACAGGACCTAACGCACAGTCACGTTATTGTTTACATAAA
TGATTTTTTTTACTATTCAAACTTACTCTGTTTGTGTACTCCCACTGGTATAGCCTTCTTTTATCTTTTC
TGGTTCAGGCTCTATCACTTTACTAGGTACGGCATCTGCGTTGAGTCGCCTCCTTTTAAATGTCTGACCT
TTTGCAGGTGCAGCCTTCCACTGCGAATCATTAAAGTGGGTATCACAAATTTGGGAGTTTTCACCAAGGC
TGCACCCAAGG
